Addgene plasmid #67610: GST-PRMT9 G260E mutant
Purpose: bacterial expression of GST-PRMT9 G260E Double E loop mutant
Depositing lab: Steven Clarke. Depositing organization: University of California, Los Angeles (UCLA). Publication: Unique Features of Human Protein Arginine Methyltransferase 9 (PRMT9) and its Substrate RNA Splicing Factor SF3B2. Hadjikyriacou A, Yang Y, Espejo A, Bedford MT, Clarke SG. J Biol Chem. 2015 May 15. pii: jbc.M115.659433. 10.1074/jbc.M115.659433 PubMed 25979344.
Backbone
  Vector backbone: pGEX-6p-1
  Backbone manufacturer: GE healthcare
  Backbone size w/o insert (bp): 4984
  Total vector size (bp): 7518
  Modifications to backbone: none
  Vector type: Bacterial Expression
Growth in bacteria
  Bacterial resistance: Ampicillin, 100 μg/mL
  Growth temperature: 37°C
  Growth strain: DH5alpha
  Copy number: Unknown
Gene/Insert
  Gene/Insert name: PRMT9
  Species: H. sapiens (human)
  Insert size (bp): 2538
  Mutation: G260E double E loop mutant
  GenBank ID: NM_138364.3
  Entrez Gene: PRMT9 (a.k.a. PRMT10)
  Promoter: tac
  Tag / fusion protein: GST (N terminal on backbone)
  Cloning method: Restriction Enzyme; 5′ cloning site BamHI (not destroyed); 3′ cloning site EcoRI (not destroyed)
  Sequencing primers: 5′ 5GEX; 3′ 3GEX
Terms and licenses: Academic/Nonprofit Terms; Industry Terms: Not Available to Industry
How to cite: GST-PRMT9 G260E mutant was a gift from Steven Clarke (Addgene plasmid # 67610 ; http://n2t.net/addgene:67610 ; RRID:Addgene_67610)
