[The description below was written by a language model from this plasmid's Addgene catalogue record.]
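Description:
GST-PRMT9 G260E mutant is a bacterial expression plasmid built on the unmodified pGEX-6P-1 backbone, carrying the human PRMT9 (also known as PRMT10) coding sequence as an insert of about 2.5 kb in a construct of roughly 7.5 kb. The insert was placed between the BamHI and EcoRI sites of the polylinker, both of which remain intact, so that it is fused in frame to the vector-encoded glutathione S-transferase at its N terminus. Expression is driven by the tac promoter, a hybrid trp/lac promoter that is normally kept repressed by Lac repressor and induced with IPTG. The plasmid is selected in E. coli with ampicillin. The record lists the copy number as unknown, and no feature table is supplied, so other backbone elements such as the origin of replication are not documented here. pGEX-6P-series vectors typically place a PreScission protease site between GST and the insert, which allows the tag to be removed.

The PRMT9 sequence carries a G260E substitution in the "double E loop", a conserved motif of protein arginine methyltransferases whose acidic residues help position the substrate arginine in the active site. The construct is intended for producing the recombinant GST-tagged mutant enzyme in bacteria, which can be purified on glutathione resin. Given the associated study on the distinctive features of human PRMT9 and its substrate, the splicing factor SF3B2, the mutant presumably serves to test how this loop residue contributes to catalytic activity or product specificity by comparison with the wild-type enzyme, although the record does not spell out the mutation's observed effect.
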