>Addgene plasmid #67610 | GST-PRMT9 G260E mutant | addgene partial sequence | sequence record 150813 | pGEX5 5'-GGGCTGGCAAGCCACGTTTGGTG-3'
AGTTCTGTTCCAGGGGCCCCTGGGATCCATGTCGAACTCGCGGCCCAGGTCCCGCCGAGACGCCGGGGGT
GGCGCTGGGGCAGCCGGCCGGGACGAGCTGGTGTCGCGGTCCTTGCAGAGCGCAGAGCACTGTCTGGGCG
TCCAGGACTTCGGCACTGCCTATGCCCACTACCTCCTCGTGCTCAGCCTGGCGCCGGAGCTGAAACACGA
CGTGAAGGAAACTTTTCAGTACACACTTTTCAGATGGGCTGAAGAGCTTGATGCTCTCAGTCGGATACAA
GACTTACTTGGTTGCTATGAGCAGGCCTTGGAACTGTTTCCTGATGATGAAGTGATTTGCAATAGTATGG
GGGAGCATCTCTTCAGAATGGGCTTTAGGGATGAAGCAGCTGGGTATTTTCATAAAGCAGTGAAGCTAAA
CCCTGATTTCAGTGATGCAAAGGAGAATTTTTATCGTGTTGCAAACTGGTTGGTGGAGCGCTGGCACTTT
ATCATGCTTAATGACACCAAGAGGAATACAATTTATAATGCAGCAATCCAAAAGGCAGTTTGTTTGGGGT
CCAAAAGTGTTTTGGACATTGGAGCAGGAACTGGAATACTAAGCATGTTTGCTAAAAAAGCTGGAGCACA
TTCCGTGTATGCCTGTGAGTTATCCAAGACCATGTATGAACTTGCCTGTGATGTCGTGGCAGCAAACAAG
ATGGAAGCAGGGATCAAACTCTTACATACGAAGTCACTTGACATAGAGATTCCAAAACATATTCCCGAAA
GAGTGTCCCTAGTTGTAACAGAAACTGTCGATGCAGAGTTATTTGGAGAAGGAATTGTGGAGAGTT
