>Addgene plasmid #67610 | GST-PRMT9 G260E mutant | addgene partial sequence | sequence record 150814 | pGEX3 5'-CCGGGAGCTGCATGTGTCAGAGG-3'
ACGCGCGAGGCAGATCGTCAGTCAGTCACGATGCGGCCGCTCGAGTCGACCCGGGAATTCTCATTGCTTT
ACTGTGATGCTGACATTGCTTTTGTGATGCTGAATGCTGAGTACAAGTTCCTCTCCCATTTCAACCTGGA
TGGGATTATCTAAAACAACTGCAGCTTGTTTCCAGTGGGAGGCTTCACTTGAAGTATCCAACCTAATCTC
TTCATCAAGGTACATATGATACCAAAATGGAATAGCAGTCAGTCTTCCAGATTTACAAACGTATACCTTT
ACTTCTCTGTTAGAGGTGTTCAAATACGGAGTCATTAAATCTAGTCTTAAGAGTTCCACTGGCTTGCTTA
AAGGTATACAGGGCAATGAGGATAGGTCCAAAAATACACGTATAGGTACCTGAAACTGGTTAATAAAAGG
TGCTATATTTAATCCAAGAGTACGTTCTGTTCCTTGAACAGCATTCTCCTCTAGGAGTGTCTGTGATTCC
ACAAGCAACCCAAACATCAGCACATACTGAGGAAAGATCTTGCCTCCAGATTGTAGTAAACACCTGGATA
TTGCAGCTTTTTCCATTATTTCCTGCTGAATGAGCCCAGATGGCTCAATGACATCCAATATAATTATGCT
CCATAACTTGTCTGATTTTGGCCTTTGTAACATAGCAGATTCATCCTCCACATGTCTCAGCCAAAACTCA
AGTGTTTCTTTAGGAAAGTGATTGGCTTCAGATATGAGGTCCAGAGCAATACGATGCTGGTCTTTCTCCA
CAGAACTGTATGGTTTAACCTGCCCAAGTGTGCCAGCAATAACAGGCAGAACAGAGAAGCCTTCGGACAC
ATCTAACACGTAGAAAGGTTCAAGGATGTTCTGTACAGTATTACTCTGTCCAGTTCCAGAGCTCATCTCA
TTCTGACAGTGAGTATCCATGGTCTGATACAGTT
