>Addgene plasmid #67610 | GST-PRMT9 G260E mutant | depositor partial sequence | sequence record 150815 | Gene sequence with mutation G260E
ATGTCGAACTCGCGGCCCAGGTCCCGCCGAGACGCCGGGGGTGGCGCTGGGGCAGCCGGCCGGGACGAGC
TGGTGTCGCGGTCCTTGCAGAGCGCAGAGCACTGTCTGGGCGTCCAGGACTTCGGCACTGCCTATGCCCA
CTACCTCCTCGTGCTCAGCCTGGCGCCGGAGCTGAAACACGACGTGAAGGAAACTTTTCAGTACACACTT
TTCAGATGGGCTGAAGAGCTTGATGCTCTCAGTCGGATACAAGACTTACTTGGTTGCTATGAGCAGGCCT
TGGAACTGTTTCCTGATGATGAAGTGATTTGCAATAGTATGGGGGAGCATCTCTTCAGAATGGGCTTTAG
GGATGAAGCAGCTGGGTATTTTCATAAAGCAGTGAAGCTAAACCCTGATTTCAGTGATGCAAAGGAGAAT
TTTTATCGTGTTGCAAACTGGTTGGTGGAGCGCTGGCACTTTATCATGCTTAATGACACCAAGAGGAATA
CAATTTATAATGCAGCAATCCAAAAGGCAGTTTGTTTGGGGTCCAAAAGTGTTTTGGACATTGGAGCAGG
AACTGGAATACTAAGCATGTTTGCTAAAAAAGCTGGAGCACATTCCGTGTATGCCTGTGAGTTATCCAAG
ACCATGTATGAACTTGCCTGTGATGTCGTGGCAGCAAACAAGATGGAAGCAGGGATCAAACTCTTACATA
CGAAGTCACTTGACATAGAGATTCCAAAACATATTCCCGAAAGAGTGTCCCTAGTTGTAACAGAAACTGT
CGATGCAGAGTTATTTGGAGAAGGAATTGTGGAGAGTTTGATTCATGCATGGGAGCATTTACTTTTACAG
CCAAAGACCAAAGGTGAAAGTGCTAATTGTGAAAAGTATGGGAAAGTTATACCAGCAAGTGCTGTTATAT
TTGGGATGGCAGTAGAATGTGCAGAGATAAGAAGACATCATAGAGTGGGTATTAAGGACATTGCTGGTAT
CCATTTGCCAACAAATGTGAAATTTCAGAGTCCGGCTTATTCTTCTGTAGATACTGAAGAAACAATTGAA
CCTTATACAACTGAAAAGATGAGTCGAGTTCCTGGAGGATATTTGGCTTTGACAGAGTGCTTTGAAATTA
TGACAGTAGATTTCAACAACCTTCAGGAATTAAAAAGTCTTGCAACTAAAAAGCCTGATAAGATTGGTAT
TCCTGTTATTAAAGAAGGCATACTAGATGCTATTATGGTTTGGTTTGTGCTCCAGCTTGATGATGAACAT
AGTTTATCCACAAGTCCTAGTGAGGAAACATGTTGGGAACAGGCTGTCTACCCCGTACAGGACCTTGCAG
ACTACTGGATAAAGCCTGGAGACCATGTGATGATGGAAGTATCTTGTCAAGACTGTTACTTAAGAATCCA
GAGTATTAGTGTCTTGGGTTTGGAATGTGAAATGGATGTTGCAAAAAGTTTTACCCAGAATAAAGACTTG
TTATCGTTAGGAAATGAGGCTGAACTTTGTAGTGCCCTCGCTAACCTTCAGACCAGTAAACCAGATGCTG
TAGAGCAGACATGTATATTGGAATCTACAGAAATTGCTTTGCTTAACAACATCCCATATCATGAAGGCTT
TAAAATGGCAATGAGCAAAGTTTTGTCTTCACTGACTCCAGAGAAACTGTATCAGACCATGGATACTCAC
TGTCAGAATGAGATGAGCTCTGGAACTGGACAGAGTAATACTGTACAGAACATCCTTGAACCTTTCTACG
TGTTAGATGTGTCCGAAGGCTTCTCTGTTCTGCCTGTTATTGCTGGCACACTTGGGCAGGTTAAACCATA
CAGTTCTGTGGAGAAAGACCAGCATCGTATTGCTCTGGACCTCATATCTGAAGCCAATCACTTTCCTAAA
GAAACACTTGAGTTTTGGCTGAGACATGTGGAGGATGAATCTGCTATGTTACAAAGGCCAAAATCAGACA
AGTTATGGAGCATAATTATATTGGATGTCATTGAGCCATCTGGGCTCATTCAGCAGGAAATAATGGAAAA
AGCTGCAATATCCAGGTGTTTACTACAATCTGGAGGCAAGATCTTTCCTCAGTATGTGCTGATGTTTGGG
TTGCTTGTGGAATCACAGACACTCCTAGAGGAGAATGCTGTTCAAGGAACAGAACGTACTCTTGGATTAA
ATATAGCACCTTTTATTAACCAGTTTCAGGTACCTATACGTGTATTTTTGGACCTATCCTCATTGCCCTG
TATACCTTTAAGCAAGCCAGTGGAACTCTTAAGACTAGATTTAATGACTCCGTATTTGAACACCTCTAAC
AGAGAAGTAAAGGTATACGTTTGTAAATCTGGAAGACTGACTGCTATTCCATTTTGGTATCATATGTACC
TTGATGAAGAGATTAGGTTGGATACTTCAAGTGAAGCCTCCCACTGGAAACAAGCTGCAGTTGTTTTAGA
TAATCCCATCCAGGTTGAAATGGGAGAGGAACTTGTACTCAGCATTCAGCATCACAAAAGCAATGTCAGC
ATCACAGTAAAGCAATGA
